Addgene plasmid #187575: pcDNA5-FRT/TO-3*Flag-APEX2 N-term SRSF1
Purpose: Express FLAG epitope and APEX2-tagged SRSF1 fusion protein in mammalian cells
Depositing lab: Benjamin Blencowe. Publication: Systematic mapping of nuclear domain-associated transcripts reveals speckles and lamina as hubs of functionally distinct retained introns. Barutcu AR, Wu M, Braunschweig U, Dyakov BJA, Luo Z, Turner KM, Durbic T, Lin ZY, Weatheritt RJ, Maass PG, Gingras AC, Blencowe BJ. Mol Cell. 2022 Mar 3;82(5):1035-1052.e9. doi: 10.1016/j.molcel.2021.12.010. Epub 2022 Feb 18. PubMed 35182477.
Backbone
  Vector backbone: pCDNA5/FRT/TO
  Backbone manufacturer: Thermofisher
  Vector type: Mammalian Expression
Growth in bacteria
  Bacterial resistance: Ampicillin, 100 μg/mL
  Growth temperature: 37°C
  Growth strain: DH5alpha
  Copy number: High Copy
Gene/Insert
  Gene/Insert name: SRSF1
  Species: H. sapiens (human)
  Entrez Gene: SRSF1 (a.k.a. ASF, NEDFBA, SF2, SF2p33, SFRS1, SRp30a)
  Promoter: CMV
  Tag / fusion protein: APEX2-FLAG (N terminal on insert)
  Cloning method: Gateway Cloning
  Sequencing primers: 5′ CMV; 3′ BGHR
Resource information
  A portion of this plasmid was derived from a plasmid made by: The cDNA Gateway entry clone for this plasmid was provided by Dr. Anne-Claude Gingras' laboratory at Lunenfeld-Tanenbaum Research Institute.
Terms and licenses: Academic/Nonprofit Terms; Industry Terms: Not Available to Industry
How to cite: pcDNA5-FRT/TO-3*Flag-APEX2 N-term SRSF1 was a gift from Benjamin Blencowe (Addgene plasmid # 187575 ; http://n2t.net/addgene:187575 ; RRID:Addgene_187575)
