[The description below was written by a language model from this plasmid's Addgene catalogue record and pLannotate feature annotations shown in this document.]
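Description:
pcDNA5-FRT/TO-3*Flag-APEX2 N-term SRSF1 is a mammalian expression plasmid built on the pcDNA5/FRT/TO backbone and carrying human SRSF1, a serine/arginine-rich splicing factor, fused at its N terminus to a FLAG epitope and the engineered ascorbate peroxidase APEX2. It is maintained in E. coli through a high-copy ColE1/pUC-type origin and an ampicillin resistance gene; a fragment of the f1 origin is also annotated.

Expression is driven by the CMV enhancer and promoter. Immediately downstream are short matches to tet operator-containing promoters, consistent with the tandem tet operators of the "TO" backbone design, which make transcription repressible by Tet repressor and inducible with tetracycline or doxycycline in cells that express the repressor. The open reading frame runs FLAG, APEX2, an attB1 site, SRSF1, then attB2, reflecting Gateway transfer of the cDNA from an entry clone, and ends at the bGH polyadenylation signal. The name indicates a triple FLAG tag, although the automated annotation marks only one FLAG unit.

Downstream lies an FRT site directly ahead of a hygromycin resistance coding sequence with an SV40 poly(A) signal. No full promoter is annotated in front of it, which fits the usual arrangement in which FLP-mediated integration at a genomic FRT site places the marker behind a resident promoter, allowing hygromycin selection of isogenic stable lines.

The stated purpose is expression of FLAG- and APEX2-tagged SRSF1 in mammalian cells. APEX2 fusions are used for proximity labelling, and the associated publication concerns mapping of transcripts associated with nuclear domains such as speckles and the lamina, so this construct plausibly served as a bait for that work.
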