Features (pLannotate 1.2.2; 25 found; start..end, strand, type, name):
     28..80      -  misc_feature   bom (fragment): basis of mobility region from pBR322
    235..614     +  enhancer       CMV enhancer: human cytomegalovirus immediate early enhancer
    615..818     +  promoter       CMV promoter: human cytomegalovirus (CMV) immediate early promoter
    820..839     +  promoter       PLtetO-1 promoter (fragment): modified phage lambda PL promoter with tet operator sites (Lutz and Bujard, 1997)
    841..860     +  promoter       PLtetO-1 promoter (fragment): modified phage lambda PL promoter with tet operator sites (Lutz and Bujard, 1997)
    868..901     +  promoter       TRE3GV promoter (fragment): 3rd-generation Tet-responsive promoter that can be activated by binding of Tet-On® 3G, optimized for retroviral and lentiviral vectors
   1034..1057    +  CDS            FLAG: FLAG® epitope tag, followed by an enterokinase cleavage site
   1057..1804    +  CDS            APEX2 (fragment): soybean ascorbate peroxidase, engineered to serve as a monomeric tag for electron microscopy and live-cell proteomics (Lam et al., 2015) more active than the original APEX due to the A134P mutation
   1805..1829    +  protein_bind   attB1: mutant version of attB; recombination site for the Gateway® BP reaction BP Clonase™
   1832..2572    +  CDS            SRSF1: SRSF1_HUMAN - Also known as ASF, SF2, SF2P33, SFRS1. Experimental evidence at protein level: Swiss-Prot protein existence level 1. Plays a role in preventing exon skipping, ensuring the accuracy of splicing and regulating alternative splicing. Interacts with other spliceosomal components, via the RS domains, to form a bridge between the 5'- and 3'-splice site binding components, U1 snRNP and U2AF. Can stimulate binding of U1 snRNP to a 5'-splice site- containing pre-mRNA. Binds to purine-rich RNA sequences, either the octamer, 5'-RGAAGAAC-3' (r=A or G) or the decamers, AGGACAGAGC/AGGACGAAGC. B
   2577..2601    -  protein_bind   attB2: mutant version of attB; recombination site for the Gateway® BP reaction BP Clonase™
   2649..2873    +  polyA_signal   bGH poly(A) signal: bovine growth hormone polyadenylation signal
   2877..2898    +  promoter       SV40 promoter (fragment): SV40 enhancer and early promoter
   2919..3152    +  rep_origin     f1 ori (fragment) (sequence partly withheld): f1 bacteriophage origin of replication; arrow indicates direction of (+) strand synthesis
   3157..3204    +  protein_bind   FRT: FLP-mediated recombination occurs in the 8-bp core sequence TCTAGAAA (Turan and Bode, 2011). FLP recombinase from the Saccharomyces cerevisiae 2μ plasmid
   3212..4234    +  CDS            HygR: hygromycin B phosphotransferase confers resistance to hygromycin
   4244..4369    +  CDS            ble (fragment): BLE_KLEPN - Experimental evidence at protein level: Swiss-Prot protein existence level 1. Binding protein with a strong affinity to the bleomycin family of antibiotics. Binds to CL990; an antimitotic-antibiotic compound. From Klebsiella pneumoniae.
   4364..4485    +  polyA_signal   SV40 poly(A) signal: SV40 polyadenylation signal
   4558..4574    -  protein_bind   lac operator: The lac repressor binds to the lac operator to inhibit transcription in E. coli. This inhibition can be relieved by adding lactose or isopropyl-β-D-thiogalactopyranoside (IPTG). lac repressor encoded by lacI
   4582..4612    -  promoter       lac promoter: promoter for the E. coli lac operon
   4627..4648    -  protein_bind   CAP binding site: CAP binding activates transcription in the presence of cAMP. E. coli catabolite activator protein
   4661..4753    -  CDS            lacI (fragment): lac repressor; lacI; The lac repressor binds to the lac operator to inhibit transcription in E. coli. This inhibition can be relieved by adding lactose or isopropyl-β-D-thiogalactopyranoside (IPTG).
   4936..5524    -  rep_origin     ori: high-copy-number ColE1/pMB1/pBR322/pUC origin of replication
   5695..6555    -  CDS            AmpR: β-lactamase; bla; confers resistance to ampicillin, carbenicillin, and related antibiotics
   6556..6660    -  promoter       AmpR promoter: bla
>Addgene plasmid #187575 | pcDNA5-FRT/TO-3*Flag-APEX2 N-term SRSF1 | addgene full sequence | sequence record 367853 | Addgene NGS Result
GACGGATCGGGAGATCTCCCGATCCCCTATGGTGCACTCTCAGTACAATCTGCTCTGATGCCGCATAGTT
AAGCCAGTATCTGCTCCCTGCTTGTGTGTTGGAGGTCGCTGAGTAGTGCGCGAGCAAAATTTAAGCTACA
ACAAGGCAAGGCTTGACCGACAATTGCATGAAGAATCTGCTTAGGGTTAGGCGTTTTGCGCTGCTTCGCG
ATGTACGGGCCAGATATACGCGTTGACATTGATTATTGACTAGTTATTAATAGTAATCAATTACGGGGTC
ATTAGTTCATAGCCCATATATGGAGTTCCGCGTTACATAACTTACGGTAAATGGCCCGCCTGGCTGACCG
CCCAACGACCCCCGCCCATTGACGTCAATAATGACGTATGTTCCCATAGTAACGCCAATAGGGACTTTCC
ATTGACGTCAATGGGTGGAGTATTTACGGTAAACTGCCCACTTGGCAGTACATCAAGTGTATCATATGCC
AAGTACGCCCCCTATTGACGTCAATGACGGTAAATGGCCCGCCTGGCATTATGCCCAGTACATGACCTTA
TGGGACTTTCCTACTTGGCAGTACATCTACGTATTAGTCATCGCTATTACCATGGTGATGCGGTTTTGGC
AGTACATCAATGGGCGTGGATAGCGGTTTGACTCACGGGGATTTCCAAGTCTCCACCCCATTGACGTCAA
TGGGAGTTTGTTTTGGCACCAAAATCAACGGGACTTTCCAAAATGTCGTAACAACTCCGCCCCATTGACG
CAAATGGGCGGTAGGCGTGTACGGTGGGAGGTCTATATAAGCAGAGCTCTCCCTATCAGTGATAGAGATC
TCCCTATCAGTGATAGAGATCGTCGACGAGCTCGTTTAGTGAACCGTCAGATCGCCTGGAGACGCCATCC
ACGCTGTTTTGACCTCCATAGAAGACACCGGGACCGATCCAGCCTCCGGACTCTAGCGTTTAAACTTAAG
CTTCCACCATGGACTACAAAGACCATGACGGTGATACATATGATCATGACATCGATTACAAGGATGACGA
TGACAAGGGAAAGTCTTACCCAACTGTGAGTGCTGATTACCAGGACGCCGTTGAGAAGGCGAAGAAGAAG
CTCAGAGGCTTCATCGCTGAGAAGAGATGCGCTCCTCTAATGCTCCGTTTGGCATTCCACTCTGCTGGAA
CCTTTGACAAGGGCACGAAGACCGGTGGACCCTTCGGAACCATCAAGCACCCTGCCGAACTGGCTCACAG
CGCTAACAACGGTCTTGACATCGCTGTTAGGCTTTTGGAGCCACTCAAGGCGGAGTTCCCTATTTTGAGC
TACGCCGATTTCTACCAGTTGGCTGGCGTTGTTGCCGTTGAGGTCACGGGTGGACCTAAGGTTCCATTCC
ACCCTGGAAGAGAGGACAAGCCTGAGCCACCACCAGAGGGTCGCTTGCCTGATCCCACTAAGGGTTCTGA
CCATTTGAGAGATGTGTTTGGCAAAGCTATGGGGCTTACTGACCAAGATATCGTTGCTCTATCTGGGGGT
CACACTATTGGAGCTGCACACAAGGAGCGTTCTGGATTTGAGGGTCCCTGGACCTCTAATCCTCTTATTT
TCGACAACTCATACTTCACGGAGTTGTTGAGTGGTGAGAAGGAAGGTCTCCTTCAGCTACCTTCTGACAA
GGCTCTTTTGTCTGACCCTGTATTCCGCCCTCTCGTTGATAAATATGCAGCGGACGAAGATGCCTTCTTT
GCTGATTACGCTGAGGCTCACCAAAAGCTTTCCGAGCTTGGGTTTGCTGATGCCACAAGTTTGTACAAAA
AAGCAGGCTTCTCGGGAGGTGGTGTGATTCGTGGCCCCGCAGGGAACAACGATTGCCGCATCTACGTGGG
TAACTTACCTCCAGACATCCGAACCAAGGACATTGAGGACGTGTTCTACAAATACGGCGCTATCCGCGAC
ATCGACCTCAAGAATCGCCGCGGGGGACCGCCCTTCGCCTTCGTTGAGTTCGAGGACCCGCGAGACGCGG
AAGACGCGGTGTATGGTCGCGACGGCTATGATTACGATGGGTACCGTCTGCGGGTGGAGTTTCCTCGAAG
CGGCCGTGGAACAGGCCGAGGCGGCGGCGGGGGTGGAGGTGGCGGAGCTCCCCGAGGTCGCTATGGCCCC
CCATCCAGGCGGTCTGAAAACAGAGTGGTTGTCTCTGGACTGCCTCCAAGTGGAAGTTGGCAGGATTTAA
AGGATCACATGCGTGAAGCAGGTGATGTATGTTATGCTGATGTTTACCGAGATGGCACTGGTGTCGTGGA
GTTTGTACGGAAAGAAGATATGACCTATGCAGTTCGAAAACTGGATAACACTAAGTTTAGATCTCATGAG
GGAGAAACTGCCTACATCCGGGTTAAAGTTGATGGGCCCAGAAGTCCAAGTTATGGAAGATCTCGATCTC
GAAGCCGTAGTCGTAGCAGAAGCCGTAGCAGAAGCAACAGCAGGAGTCGCAGTTACTCCCCAAGGAGAAG
CAGAGGATCACCACGCTATTCTCCCCGTCATAGCAGATCTCGCTCTCGTACATAAAACCCAGCTTTCTTG
TACAAAGTGGTCTGACTCGAGTCTAGAGGGCCCGTTTAAACCCGCTGATCAGCCTCGACTGTGCCTTCTA
GTTGCCAGCCATCTGTTGTTTGCCCCTCCCCCGTGCCTTCCTTGACCCTGGAAGGTGCCACTCCCACTGT
CCTTTCCTAATAAAATGAGGAAATTGCATCGCATTGTCTGAGTAGGTGTCATTCTATTCTGGGGGGTGGG
GTGGGGCAGGACAGCAAGGGGGAGGATTGGGAAGACAATAGCAGGCATGCTGGGGATGCGGTGGGCTCTA
TGGCTTCTGAGGCGGAAAGAACCAGCTGGGGCTCTAGGGGGTATCCCC
[124 nt withheld, positions 2919-3042]
C
[91 nt withheld, positions 3044-3134]
AGGGTGATGGTTCACGTACCTAGAAGTTCCTATTCCGAAGTTCCTATTCTCTAGAAAGTATAGGAACTTC
CTTGGCCAAAAAGCCTGAACTCACCGCGACGTCTGTCGAGAAGTTTCTGATCGAAAAGTTCGACAGCGTC
TCCGACCTGATGCAGCTCTCGGAGGGCGAAGAATCTCGTGCTTTCAGCTTCGATGTAGGAGGGCGTGGAT
ATGTCCTGCGGGTAAATAGCTGCGCCGATGGTTTCTACAAAGATCGTTATGTTTATCGGCACTTTGCATC
GGCCGCGCTCCCGATTCCGGAAGTGCTTGACATTGGGGAGTTCAGCGAGAGCCTGACCTATTGCATCTCC
CGCCGTGCACAGGGTGTCACGTTGCAAGACCTGCCTGAAACCGAACTGCCCGCTGTTCTGCAGCCGGTCG
CGGAGGCCATGGATGCGATCGCTGCGGCCGATCTTAGCCAGACGAGCGGGTTCGGCCCATTCGGACCGCA
AGGAATCGGTCAATACACTACATGGCGTGATTTCATATGCGCGATTGCTGATCCCCATGTGTATCACTGG
CAAACTGTGATGGACGACACCGTCAGTGCGTCCGTCGCGCAGGCTCTCGATGAGCTGATGCTTTGGGCCG
AGGACTGCCCCGAAGTCCGGCACCTCGTGCACGCGGATTTCGGCTCCAACAATGTCCTGACGGACAATGG
CCGCATAACAGCGGTCATTGACTGGAGCGAGGCGATGTTCGGGGATTCCCAATACGAGGTCGCCAACATC
TTCTTCTGGAGGCCGTGGTTGGCTTGTATGGAGCAGCAGACGCGCTACTTCGAGCGGAGGCATCCGGAGC
TTGCAGGATCGCCGCGGCTCCGGGCGTATATGCTCCGCATTGGTCTTGACCAACTCTATCAGAGCTTGGT
TGACGGCAATTTCGATGATGCAGCTTGGGCGCAGGGTCGATGCGACGCAATCGTCCGATCCGGAGCCGGG
ACTGTCGGGCGTACACAAATCGCCCGCAGAAGCGCGGCCGTCTGGACCGATGGCTGTGTAGAAGTACTCG
CCGATAGTGGAAACCGACGCCCCAGCACTCGTCCGAGGGCAAAGGAATAGCACGTACTACGAGATTTCGA
TTCCACCGCCGCCTTCTATGAAAGGTTGGGCTTCGGAATCGTTTTCCGGGACGCCGGCTGGATGATCCTC
CAGCGCGGGGATCTCATGCTGGAGTTCTTCGCCCACCCCAACTTGTTTATTGCAGCTTATAATGGTTACA
AATAAAGCAATAGCATCACAAATTTCACAAATAAAGCATTTTTTTCACTGCATTCTAGTTGTGGTTTGTC
CAAACTCATCAATGTATCTTATCATGTCTGTATACCGTCGACCTCTAGCTAGAGCTTGGCGTAATCATGG
TCATAGCTGTTTCCTGTGTGAAATTGTTATCCGCTCACAATTCCACACAACATACGAGCCGGAAGCATAA
AGTGTAAAGCCTGGGGTGCCTAATGAGTGAGCTAACTCACATTAATTGCGTTGCGCTCACTGCCCGCTTT
CCAGTCGGGAAACCTGTCGTGCCAGCTGCATTAATGAATCGGCCAACGCGCGGGGAGAGGCGGTTTGCGT
ATTGGGCGCTCTTCCGCTTCCTCGCTCACTGACTCGCTGCGCTCGGTCGTTCGGCTGCGGCGAGCGGTAT
CAGCTCACTCAAAGGCGGTAATACGGTTATCCACAGAATCAGGGGATAACGCAGGAAAGAACATGTGAGC
AAAAGGCCAGCAAAAGGCCAGGAACCGTAAAAAGGCCGCGTTGCTGGCGTTTTTCCATAGGCTCCGCCCC
CCTGACGAGCATCACAAAAATCGACGCTCAAGTCAGAGGTGGCGAAACCCGACAGGACTATAAAGATACC
AGGCGTTTCCCCCTGGAAGCTCCCTCGTGCGCTCTCCTGTTCCGACCCTGCCGCTTACCGGATACCTGTC
CGCCTTTCTCCCTTCGGGAAGCGTGGCGCTTTCTCATAGCTCACGCTGTAGGTATCTCAGTTCGGTGTAG
GTCGTTCGCTCCAAGCTGGGCTGTGTGCACGAACCCCCCGTTCAGCCCGACCGCTGCGCCTTATCCGGTA
ACTATCGTCTTGAGTCCAACCCGGTAAGACACGACTTATCGCCACTGGCAGCAGCCACTGGTAACAGGAT
TAGCAGAGCGAGGTATGTAGGCGGTGCTACAGAGTTCTTGAAGTGGTGGCCTAACTACGGCTACACTAGA
AGAACAGTATTTGGTATCTGCGCTCTGCTGAAGCCAGTTACCTTCGGAAAAAGAGTTGGTAGCTCTTGAT
CCGGCAAACAAACCACCGCTGGTAGCGGTGGTTTTTTTGTTTGCAAGCAGCAGATTACGCGCAGAAAAAA
AGGATCTCAAGAAGATCCTTTGATCTTTTCTACGGGGTCTGACGCTCAGTGGAACGAAAACTCACGTTAA
GGGATTTTGGTCATGAGATTATCAAAAAGGATCTTCACCTAGATCCTTTTAAATTAAAAATGAAGTTTTA
AATCAATCTAAAGTATATATGAGTAAACTTGGTCTGACAGTTACCAATGCTTAATCAGTGAGGCACCTAT
CTCAGCGATCTGTCTATTTCGTTCATCCATAGTTGCCTGACTCCCCGTCGTGTAGATAACTACGATACGG
GAGGGCTTACCATCTGGCCCCAGTGCTGCAATGATACCGCGAGACCCACGCTCACCGGCTCCAGATTTAT
CAGCAATAAACCAGCCAGCCGGAAGGGCCGAGCGCAGAAGTGGTCCTGCAACTTTATCCGCCTCCATCCA
GTCTATTAATTGTTGCCGGGAAGCTAGAGTAAGTAGTTCGCCAGTTAATAGTTTGCGCAACGTTGTTGCC
ATTGCTACAGGCATCGTGGTGTCACGCTCGTCGTTTGGTATGGCTTCATTCAGCTCCGGTTCCCAACGAT
CAAGGCGAGTTACATGATCCCCCATGTTGTGCAAAAAAGCGGTTAGCTCCTTCGGTCCTCCGATCGTTGT
CAGAAGTAAGTTGGCCGCAGTGTTATCACTCATGGTTATGGCAGCACTGCATAATTCTCTTACTGTCATG
CCATCCGTAAGATGCTTTTCTGTGACTGGTGAGTACTCAACCAAGTCATTCTGAGAATAGTGTATGCGGC
GACCGAGTTGCTCTTGCCCGGCGTCAATACGGGATAATACCGCGCCACATAGCAGAACTTTAAAAGTGCT
CATCATTGGAAAACGTTCTTCGGGGCGAAAACTCTCAAGGATCTTACCGCTGTTGAGATCCAGTTCGATG
TAACCCACTCGTGCACCCAACTGATCTTCAGCATCTTTTACTTTCACCAGCGTTTCTGGGTGAGCAAAAA
CAGGAAGGCAAAATGCCGCAAAAAAGGGAATAAGGGCGACACGGAAATGTTGAATACTCATACTCTTCCT
TTTTCAATATTATTGAAGCATTTATCAGGGTTATTGTCTCATGAGCGGATACATATTTGAATGTATTTAG
AAAAATAAACAAATAGGGGTTCCGCGCACATTTCCCCGAAAAGTGCCACCTGACGTC
